Addgene plasmid #209750: LentiCRISPRv2-sgCTRL
Purpose: Lentiviral transfer plasmid to express Cas9 and a control, non-specific gRNA (does not target any human gene)
Depositing lab: Andrei Thomas-Tikhonenko. Depositing organization: Children's Hospital of Philadelphia. Publication: Alternative splicing of its 5' UTR limits CD20 mRNA translation and enables resistance to CD20-directed immunotherapies. Ang Z, Paruzzo L, Hayer KE, Schmidt C, Torres-Diz M, Xu F, Zankharia U, Zhang Y, Soldan SS, Zheng S, Falkenstein CD, Loftus JP, Yang SY, Asnani M, King Sainos P, Pillai V, Chong ER, Li M, Tasian SK, Barash Y, Lieberman PM, Ruella M, Schuster SJ, Thomas-Tikhonenko A. Blood. 2023 Sep 8:blood.2023020400. doi: 10.1182/blood.2023020400. PubMed 37683180.
Backbone
  Vector backbone: lentiCRISPR v2
  Backbone manufacturer: Feng Zhang (Addgene plasmid # 52961)
  Backbone size w/o insert (bp): 14873
  Vector type: Lentiviral
  Selectable markers: Puromycin
Growth in bacteria
  Bacterial resistance: Ampicillin, 100 μg/mL
  Growth temperature: 30°C
  Growth strain: NEB Stable
  Copy number: High Copy
Gene/Insert
  Gene/Insert name: Cas9
  gRNA/shRNA sequence: GTTCCGCGTTACATAACTTA
  Species: Synthetic
  Cloning method: Gibson Cloning
Terms and licenses: Academic/Nonprofit Terms; Industry Terms: Not Available to Industry
How to cite: LentiCRISPRv2-sgCTRL was a gift from Andrei Thomas-Tikhonenko (Addgene plasmid # 209750 ; http://n2t.net/addgene:209750 ; RRID:Addgene_209750)
