[The description below was written by a language model from this plasmid's Addgene catalogue record and pLannotate feature annotations shown in this document.]
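Description:
LentiCRISPRv2-sgCTRL is a lentiviral transfer plasmid built on the lentiCRISPR v2 backbone that delivers both Streptococcus pyogenes Cas9 and a single guide RNA from one vector. Here the guide is a non-specific control spacer that, according to the record, does not target any human gene. The plasmid is propagated in E. coli through a high-copy ColE1/pUC-type origin with ampicillin resistance (AmpR), and it also carries an f1 origin. The sequenced record is about 13 kb. This is smaller than the listed backbone size, which probably reflects replacement of the parental vector's filler fragment by the short guide sequence, although the record does not say so.

The viral portion has a third-generation layout. A CMV enhancer/promoter drives a truncated HIV-1 5' LTR, followed by the Ψ packaging signal, a gag fragment, the RRE for Rev-dependent RNA export and the cPPT/CTS. It ends in a self-inactivating ΔU3 3' LTR with a downstream bGH polyadenylation signal. Between the LTRs, a human U6 Pol III promoter transcribes the 20-nt control spacer fused to the SpCas9 gRNA scaffold. The annotation software labels this spacer as a CMV enhancer fragment, which appears to be an incidental sequence match. An EF-1α core promoter then drives Cas9, followed in the same transcription unit by a puromycin N-acetyltransferase coding sequence, and a WPRE enhances expression. The linker between Cas9 and PuroR is not annotated. Outside the LTRs sits an SV40/EM7-driven bleomycin/Zeocin resistance cassette.

Transduced mammalian cells are selected with puromycin. The construct serves as the negative-control counterpart for Cas9 knockout experiments that use gene-targeting guides in the same backbone.
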