Features (pLannotate 1.2.2; 34 found; start..end, strand, type, name):
     31..83      -  misc_feature   bom (fragment): basis of mobility region from pBR322
    238..617     +  enhancer       CMV enhancer: human cytomegalovirus immediate early enhancer
    618..817     +  promoter       CMV promoter: human cytomegalovirus (CMV) immediate early promoter
    835..1015    +  LTR            5' LTR (truncated): truncated 5' long terminal repeat (LTR) from HIV-1
   1062..1187    +  misc_feature   HIV-1 Ψ: packaging signal of human immunodeficiency virus type 1
   1171..1534    +  CDS            HIV-1 gag (fragment): gag protein from human immunodeficiency virus 1; gag
   1680..1913    +  misc_feature   RRE: The Rev response element (RRE) of HIV-1 allows for Rev-dependent mRNA export from the nucleus to the cytoplasm.
   2290..2390    +  CDS            Rev (fragment): human immunodeficiency virus 1 (HIV-1) Rev protein; rev; enhances nuclear export of unspliced and incompletely spliced viral mRNAs
   2440..2557    +  misc_feature   cPPT/CTS: central polypurine tract and central termination sequence of HIV-1
   2608..2848    +  promoter       U6 promoter: RNA polymerase III promoter for human U6 snRNA
   2858..2877    +  enhancer       CMV enhancer (fragment): human cytomegalovirus immediate early enhancer
   2878..2953    +  misc_RNA       gRNA scaffold: guide RNA scaffold for the Streptococcus pyogenes CRISPR/Cas9 system
   2971..2989    +  CDS            small t antigen (fragment): SV40 (simian virus 40) small t antigen
   3015..3226    +  promoter       EF-1α core promoter: core promoter for human elongation factor EF-1α
   3251..7354    +  CDS            Cas9: Cas9 (Csn1) endonuclease from the Streptococcus pyogenes Type II CRISPR/Cas system generates RNA-guided double strand breaks in DNA
   7492..8089    +  CDS            PuroR (fragment): puromycin N-acetyltransferase; pac from Streptomyces; confers resistance to puromycin
   8105..8693    +  misc_feature   WPRE: woodchuck hepatitis virus posttranscriptional regulatory element
   8744..8763    +  misc_feature   cPPT/CTS (fragment): central polypurine tract and central termination sequence of HIV-1
   8765..8998    +  LTR            3' LTR (ΔU3): self-inactivating 3' long terminal repeat (LTR) from HIV-1
   9030..9254    +  polyA_signal   bGH poly(A) signal: bovine growth hormone polyadenylation signal
   9258..9279    +  promoter       SV40 promoter (fragment): SV40 enhancer and early promoter
   9300..9728    +  rep_origin     f1 ori (sequence partly withheld): f1 bacteriophage origin of replication; arrow indicates direction of (+) strand synthesis
   9742..10071   +  promoter       SV40 promoter: SV40 enhancer and early promoter
  10119..10166   +  promoter       EM7 promoter: synthetic bacterial promoter&nbsp
  10185..10559   +  CDS            BleoR: antibiotic-binding protein; Sh ble from Streptoalloteichus hindustanus; confers resistance to bleomycin, phleomycin, and Zeocin™
  10569..10694   +  CDS            ble (fragment): BLE_KLEPN - Experimental evidence at protein level: Swiss-Prot protein existence level 1. Binding protein with a strong affinity to the bleomycin family of antibiotics. Binds to CL990; an antimitotic-antibiotic compound. From Klebsiella pneumoniae.
  10689..10810   +  polyA_signal   SV40 poly(A) signal: SV40 polyadenylation signal
  10881..10903   -  protein_bind   lac operator (fragment): The lac repressor binds to the lac operator to inhibit transcription in E. coli. This inhibition can be relieved by adding lactose or isopropyl-β-D-thiogalactopyranoside (IPTG). lac repressor encoded by lacI
  10907..10937   -  promoter       lac promoter: promoter for the E. coli lac operon
  10952..10973   -  protein_bind   CAP binding site: CAP binding activates transcription in the presence of cAMP. E. coli catabolite activator protein
  10986..11078   -  CDS            lacI (fragment): lac repressor; lacI; The lac repressor binds to the lac operator to inhibit transcription in E. coli. This inhibition can be relieved by adding lactose or isopropyl-β-D-thiogalactopyranoside (IPTG).
  11261..11849   -  rep_origin     ori: high-copy-number ColE1/pMB1/pBR322/pUC origin of replication
  12020..12880   -  CDS            AmpR: β-lactamase; bla; confers resistance to ampicillin, carbenicillin, and related antibiotics
  12881..12985   -  promoter       AmpR promoter: bla
>Addgene plasmid #209750 | LentiCRISPRv2-sgCTRL | addgene full sequence | sequence record 414073 | Addgene NGS Result
GTCGACGGATCGGGAGATCTCCCGATCCCCTATGGTGCACTCTCAGTACAATCTGCTCTGATGCCGCATA
GTTAAGCCAGTATCTGCTCCCTGCTTGTGTGTTGGAGGTCGCTGAGTAGTGCGCGAGCAAAATTTAAGCT
ACAACAAGGCAAGGCTTGACCGACAATTGCATGAAGAATCTGCTTAGGGTTAGGCGTTTTGCGCTGCTTC
GCGATGTACGGGCCAGATATACGCGTTGACATTGATTATTGACTAGTTATTAATAGTAATCAATTACGGG
GTCATTAGTTCATAGCCCATATATGGAGTTCCGCGTTACATAACTTACGGTAAATGGCCCGCCTGGCTGA
CCGCCCAACGACCCCCGCCCATTGACGTCAATAATGACGTATGTTCCCATAGTAACGCCAATAGGGACTT
TCCATTGACGTCAATGGGTGGAGTATTTACGGTAAACTGCCCACTTGGCAGTACATCAAGTGTATCATAT
GCCAAGTACGCCCCCTATTGACGTCAATGACGGTAAATGGCCCGCCTGGCATTATGCCCAGTACATGACC
TTATGGGACTTTCCTACTTGGCAGTACATCTACGTATTAGTCATCGCTATTACCATGGTGATGCGGTTTT
GGCAGTACATCAATGGGCGTGGATAGCGGTTTGACTCACGGGGATTTCCAAGTCTCCACCCCATTGACGT
CAATGGGAGTTTGTTTTGGCACCAAAATCAACGGGACTTTCCAAAATGTCGTAACAACTCCGCCCCATTG
ACGCAAATGGGCGGTAGGCGTGTACGGTGGGAGGTCTATATAAGCAGCGCGTTTTGCCTGTACTGGGTCT
CTCTGGTTAGACCAGATCTGAGCCTGGGAGCTCTCTGGCTAACTAGGGAACCCACTGCTTAAGCCTCAAT
AAAGCTTGCCTTGAGTGCTTCAAGTAGTGTGTGCCCGTCTGTTGTGTGACTCTGGTAACTAGAGATCCCT
CAGACCCTTTTAGTCAGTGTGGAAAATCTCTAGCAGTGGCGCCCGAACAGGGACTTGAAAGCGAAAGGGA
AACCAGAGGAGCTCTCTCGACGCAGGACTCGGCTTGCTGAAGCGCGCACGGCAAGAGGCGAGGGGCGGCG
ACTGGTGAGTACGCCAAAAATTTTGACTAGCGGAGGCTAGAAGGAGAGAGATGGGTGCGAGAGCGTCAGT
ATTAAGCGGGGGAGAATTAGATCGCGATGGGAAAAAATTCGGTTAAGGCCAGGGGGAAAGAAAAAATATA
AATTAAAACATATAGTATGGGCAAGCAGGGAGCTAGAACGATTCGCAGTTAATCCTGGCCTGTTAGAAAC
ATCAGAAGGCTGTAGACAAATACTGGGACAGCTACAACCATCCCTTCAGACAGGATCAGAAGAACTTAGA
TCATTATATAATACAGTAGCAACCCTCTATTGTGTGCATCAAAGGATAGAGATAAAAGACACCAAGGAAG
CTTTAGACAAGATAGAGGAAGAGCAAAACAAAAGTAAGACCACCGCACAGCAAGCGGCCGCTGATCTTCA
GACCTGGAGGAGGAGATATGAGGGACAATTGGAGAAGTGAATTATATAAATATAAAGTAGTAAAAATTGA
ACCATTAGGAGTAGCACCCACCAAGGCAAAGAGAAGAGTGGTGCAGAGAGAAAAAAGAGCAGTGGGAATA
GGAGCTTTGTTCCTTGGGTTCTTGGGAGCAGCAGGAAGCACTATGGGCGCAGCGTCAATGACGCTGACGG
TACAGGCCAGACAATTATTGTCTGGTATAGTGCAGCAGCAGAACAATTTGCTGAGGGCTATTGAGGCGCA
ACAGCATCTGTTGCAACTCACAGTCTGGGGCATCAAGCAGCTCCAGGCAAGAATCCTGGCTGTGGAAAGA
TACCTAAAGGATCAACAGCTCCTGGGGATTTGGGGTTGCTCTGGAAAACTCATTTGCACCACTGCTGTGC
CTTGGAATGCTAGTTGGAGTAATAAATCTCTGGAACAGATTTGGAATCACACGACCTGGATGGAGTGGGA
CAGAGAAATTAACAATTACACAAGCTTAATACACTCCTTAATTGAAGAATCGCAAAACCAGCAAGAAAAG
AATGAACAAGAATTATTGGAATTAGATAAATGGGCAAGTTTGTGGAATTGGTTTAACATAACAAATTGGC
TGTGGTATATAAAATTATTCATAATGATAGTAGGAGGCTTGGTAGGTTTAAGAATAGTTTTTGCTGTACT
TTCTATAGTGAATAGAGTTAGGCAGGGATATTCACCATTATCGTTTCAGACCCACCTCCCAACCCCGAGG
GGACCCGACAGGCCCGAAGGAATAGAAGAAGAAGGTGGAGAGAGAGACAGAGACAGATCCATTCGATTAG
TGAACGGATCGGCACTGCGTGCGCCAATTCTGCAGACAAATGGCAGTATTCATCCACAATTTTAAAAGAA
AAGGGGGGATTGGGGGGTACAGTGCAGGGGAAAGAATAGTAGACATAATAGCAACAGACATACAAACTAA
AGAATTACAAAAACAAATTACAAAAATTCAAAATTTTCGGGTTTATTACAGGGACAGCAGAGATCCAGTT
TGGTTAATTAAGGTACCGAGGGCCTATTTCCCATGATTCCTTCATATTTGCATATACGATACAAGGCTGT
TAGAGAGATAATTAGAATTAATTTGACTGTAAACACAAAGATATTAGTACAAAATACGTGACGTAGAAAG
TAATAATTTCTTGGGTAGTTTGCAGTTTTAAAATTATGTTTTAAAATGGACTATCATATGCTTACCGTAA
CTTGAAAGTATTTCGATTTCTTGGCTTTATATATCTTGTGGAAAGGACGAAACACCGGTTCCGCGTTACA
TAACTTAGTTTTAGAGCTAGAAATAGCAAGTTAAAATAAGGCTAGTCCGTTATCAACTTGAAAAAGTGGC
ACCGAGTCGGTGCTTTTTTGAATTCGCTAGCTAGGTCTTGAAAGGAGTGGGAATTGGCTCCGGTGCCCGT
CAGTGGGCAGAGCGCACATCGCCCACAGTCCCCGAGAAGTTGGGGGGAGGGGTCGGCAATTGATCCGGTG
CCTAGAGAAGGTGGCGCGGGGTAAACTGGGAAAGTGATGTCGTGTACTGGCTCCGCCTTTTTCCCGAGGG
TGGGGGAGAACCGTATATAAGTGCAGTAGTCGCCGTGAACGTTCTTTTTCGCAACGGGTTTGCCGCCAGA
ACACAGGACCGGTTCTAGAGCGCTGCCACCATGGACAAGAAGTACAGCATCGGCCTGGACATCGGCACCA
ACTCTGTGGGCTGGGCCGTGATCACCGACGAGTACAAGGTGCCCAGCAAGAAATTCAAGGTGCTGGGCAA
CACCGACCGGCACAGCATCAAGAAGAACCTGATCGGAGCCCTGCTGTTCGACAGCGGCGAAACAGCCGAG
GCCACCCGGCTGAAGAGAACCGCCAGAAGAAGATACACCAGACGGAAGAACCGGATCTGCTATCTGCAAG
AGATCTTCAGCAACGAGATGGCCAAGGTGGACGACAGCTTCTTCCACAGACTGGAAGAGTCCTTCCTGGT
GGAAGAGGATAAGAAGCACGAGCGGCACCCCATCTTCGGCAACATCGTGGACGAGGTGGCCTACCACGAG
AAGTACCCCACCATCTACCACCTGAGAAAGAAACTGGTGGACAGCACCGACAAGGCCGACCTGCGGCTGA
TCTATCTGGCCCTGGCCCACATGATCAAGTTCCGGGGCCACTTCCTGATCGAGGGCGACCTGAACCCCGA
CAACAGCGACGTGGACAAGCTGTTCATCCAGCTGGTGCAGACCTACAACCAGCTGTTCGAGGAAAACCCC
ATCAACGCCAGCGGCGTGGACGCCAAGGCCATCCTGTCTGCCAGACTGAGCAAGAGCAGACGGCTGGAAA
ATCTGATCGCCCAGCTGCCCGGCGAGAAGAAGAATGGCCTGTTCGGAAACCTGATTGCCCTGAGCCTGGG
CCTGACCCCCAACTTCAAGAGCAACTTCGACCTGGCCGAGGATGCCAAACTGCAGCTGAGCAAGGACACC
TACGACGACGACCTGGACAACCTGCTGGCCCAGATCGGCGACCAGTACGCCGACCTGTTTCTGGCCGCCA
AGAACCTGTCCGACGCCATCCTGCTGAGCGACATCCTGAGAGTGAACACCGAGATCACCAAGGCCCCCCT
GAGCGCCTCTATGATCAAGAGATACGACGAGCACCACCAGGACCTGACCCTGCTGAAAGCTCTCGTGCGG
CAGCAGCTGCCTGAGAAGTACAAAGAGATTTTCTTCGACCAGAGCAAGAACGGCTACGCCGGCTACATTG
ACGGCGGAGCCAGCCAGGAAGAGTTCTACAAGTTCATCAAGCCCATCCTGGAAAAGATGGACGGCACCGA
GGAACTGCTCGTGAAGCTGAACAGAGAGGACCTGCTGCGGAAGCAGCGGACCTTCGACAACGGCAGCATC
CCCCACCAGATCCACCTGGGAGAGCTGCACGCCATTCTGCGGCGGCAGGAAGATTTTTACCCATTCCTGA
AGGACAACCGGGAAAAGATCGAGAAGATCCTGACCTTCCGCATCCCCTACTACGTGGGCCCTCTGGCCAG
GGGAAACAGCAGATTCGCCTGGATGACCAGAAAGAGCGAGGAAACCATCACCCCCTGGAACTTCGAGGAA
GTGGTGGACAAGGGCGCTTCCGCCCAGAGCTTCATCGAGCGGATGACCAACTTCGATAAGAACCTGCCCA
ACGAGAAGGTGCTGCCCAAGCACAGCCTGCTGTACGAGTACTTCACCGTGTATAACGAGCTGACCAAAGT
GAAATACGTGACCGAGGGAATGAGAAAGCCCGCCTTCCTGAGCGGCGAGCAGAAAAAGGCCATCGTGGAC
CTGCTGTTCAAGACCAACCGGAAAGTGACCGTGAAGCAGCTGAAAGAGGACTACTTCAAGAAAATCGAGT
GCTTCGACTCCGTGGAAATCTCCGGCGTGGAAGATCGGTTCAACGCCTCCCTGGGCACATACCACGATCT
GCTGAAAATTATCAAGGACAAGGACTTCCTGGACAATGAGGAAAACGAGGACATTCTGGAAGATATCGTG
CTGACCCTGACACTGTTTGAGGACAGAGAGATGATCGAGGAACGGCTGAAAACCTATGCCCACCTGTTCG
ACGACAAAGTGATGAAGCAGCTGAAGCGGCGGAGATACACCGGCTGGGGCAGGCTGAGCCGGAAGCTGAT
CAACGGCATCCGGGACAAGCAGTCCGGCAAGACAATCCTGGATTTCCTGAAGTCCGACGGCTTCGCCAAC
AGAAACTTCATGCAGCTGATCCACGACGACAGCCTGACCTTTAAAGAGGACATCCAGAAAGCCCAGGTGT
CCGGCCAGGGCGATAGCCTGCACGAGCACATTGCCAATCTGGCCGGCAGCCCCGCCATTAAGAAGGGCAT
CCTGCAGACAGTGAAGGTGGTGGACGAGCTCGTGAAAGTGATGGGCCGGCACAAGCCCGAGAACATCGTG
ATCGAAATGGCCAGAGAGAACCAGACCACCCAGAAGGGACAGAAGAACAGCCGCGAGAGAATGAAGCGGA
TCGAAGAGGGCATCAAAGAGCTGGGCAGCCAGATCCTGAAAGAACACCCCGTGGAAAACACCCAGCTGCA
GAACGAGAAGCTGTACCTGTACTACCTGCAGAATGGGCGGGATATGTACGTGGACCAGGAACTGGACATC
AACCGGCTGTCCGACTACGATGTGGACCATATCGTGCCTCAGAGCTTTCTGAAGGACGACTCCATCGACA
ACAAGGTGCTGACCAGAAGCGACAAGAACCGGGGCAAGAGCGACAACGTGCCCTCCGAAGAGGTCGTGAA
GAAGATGAAGAACTACTGGCGGCAGCTGCTGAACGCCAAGCTGATTACCCAGAGAAAGTTCGACAATCTG
ACCAAGGCCGAGAGAGGCGGCCTGAGCGAACTGGATAAGGCCGGCTTCATCAAGAGACAGCTGGTGGAAA
CCCGGCAGATCACAAAGCACGTGGCACAGATCCTGGACTCCCGGATGAACACTAAGTACGACGAGAATGA
CAAGCTGATCCGGGAAGTGAAAGTGATCACCCTGAAGTCCAAGCTGGTGTCCGATTTCCGGAAGGATTTC
CAGTTTTACAAAGTGCGCGAGATCAACAACTACCACCACGCCCACGACGCCTACCTGAACGCCGTCGTGG
GAACCGCCCTGATCAAAAAGTACCCTAAGCTGGAAAGCGAGTTCGTGTACGGCGACTACAAGGTGTACGA
CGTGCGGAAGATGATCGCCAAGAGCGAGCAGGAAATCGGCAAGGCTACCGCCAAGTACTTCTTCTACAGC
AACATCATGAACTTTTTCAAGACCGAGATTACCCTGGCCAACGGCGAGATCCGGAAGCGGCCTCTGATCG
AGACAAACGGCGAAACCGGGGAGATCGTGTGGGATAAGGGCCGGGATTTTGCCACCGTGCGGAAAGTGCT
GAGCATGCCCCAAGTGAATATCGTGAAAAAGACCGAGGTGCAGACAGGCGGCTTCAGCAAAGAGTCTATC
CTGCCCAAGAGGAACAGCGATAAGCTGATCGCCAGAAAGAAGGACTGGGACCCTAAGAAGTACGGCGGCT
TCGACAGCCCCACCGTGGCCTATTCTGTGCTGGTGGTGGCCAAAGTGGAAAAGGGCAAGTCCAAGAAACT
GAAGAGTGTGAAAGAGCTGCTGGGGATCACCATCATGGAAAGAAGCAGCTTCGAGAAGAATCCCATCGAC
TTTCTGGAAGCCAAGGGCTACAAAGAAGTGAAAAAGGACCTGATCATCAAGCTGCCTAAGTACTCCCTGT
TCGAGCTGGAAAACGGCCGGAAGAGAATGCTGGCCTCTGCCGGCGAACTGCAGAAGGGAAACGAACTGGC
CCTGCCCTCCAAATATGTGAACTTCCTGTACCTGGCCAGCCACTATGAGAAGCTGAAGGGCTCCCCCGAG
GATAATGAGCAGAAACAGCTGTTTGTGGAACAGCACAAGCACTACCTGGACGAGATCATCGAGCAGATCA
GCGAGTTCTCCAAGAGAGTGATCCTGGCCGACGCTAATCTGGACAAAGTGCTGTCCGCCTACAACAAGCA
CCGGGATAAGCCCATCAGAGAGCAGGCCGAGAATATCATCCACCTGTTTACCCTGACCAATCTGGGAGCC
CCTGCCGCCTTCAAGTACTTTGACACCACCATCGACCGGAAGAGGTACACCAGCACCAAAGAGGTGCTGG
ACGCCACCCTGATCCACCAGAGCATCACCGGCCTGTACGAGACACGGATCGACCTGTCTCAGCTGGGAGG
CGACAAGCGACCTGCCGCCACAAAGAAGGCTGGACAGGCTAAGAAGAAGAAAGATTACAAAGACGATGAC
GATAAGGGATCCGGCGCAACAAACTTCTCTCTGCTGAAACAAGCCGGAGATGTCGAAGAGAATCCTGGAC
CGACCGAGTACAAGCCCACGGTGCGCCTCGCCACCCGCGACGACGTCCCCAGGGCCGTACGCACCCTCGC
CGCCGCGTTCGCCGACTACCCCGCCACGCGCCACACCGTCGATCCGGACCGCCACATCGAGCGGGTCACC
GAGCTGCAAGAACTCTTCCTCACGCGCGTCGGGCTCGACATCGGCAAGGTGTGGGTCGCGGACGACGGCG
CCGCGGTGGCGGTCTGGACCACGCCGGAGAGCGTCGAAGCGGGGGCGGTGTTCGCCGAGATCGGCCCGCG
CATGGCCGAGTTGAGCGGTTCCCGGCTGGCCGCGCAGCAACAGATGGAAGGCCTCCTGGCGCCGCACCGG
CCCAAGGAGCCCGCGTGGTTCCTGGCCACCGTCGGAGTCTCGCCCGACCACCAGGGCAAGGGTCTGGGCA
GCGCCGTCGTGCTCCCCGGAGTGGAGGCGGCCGAGCGCGCCGGGGTGCCCGCCTTCCTGGAGACCTCCGC
GCCCCGCAACCTCCCCTTCTACGAGCGGCTCGGCTTCACCGTCACCGCCGACGTCGAGGTGCCCGAAGGA
CCGCGCACCTGGTGCATGACCCGCAAGCCCGGTGCCTGAACGCGTTAAGTCGACAATCAACCTCTGGATT
ACAAAATTTGTGAAAGATTGACTGGTATTCTTAACTATGTTGCTCCTTTTACGCTATGTGGATACGCTGC
TTTAATGCCTTTGTATCATGCTATTGCTTCCCGTATGGCTTTCATTTTCTCCTCCTTGTATAAATCCTGG
TTGCTGTCTCTTTATGAGGAGTTGTGGCCCGTTGTCAGGCAACGTGGCGTGGTGTGCACTGTGTTTGCTG
ACGCAACCCCCACTGGTTGGGGCATTGCCACCACCTGTCAGCTCCTTTCCGGGACTTTCGCTTTCCCCCT
CCCTATTGCCACGGCGGAACTCATCGCCGCCTGCCTTGCCCGCTGCTGGACAGGGGCTCGGCTGTTGGGC
ACTGACAATTCCGTGGTGTTGTCGGGGAAATCATCGTCCTTTCCTTGGCTGCTCGCCTGTGTTGCCACCT
GGATTCTGCGCGGGACGTCCTTCTGCTACGTCCCTTCGGCCCTCAATCCAGCGGACCTTCCTTCCCGCGG
CCTGCTGCCGGCTCTGCGGCCTCTTCCGCGTCTTCGCCTTCGCCCTCAGACGAGTCGGATCTCCCTTTGG
GCCGCCTCCCCGCGTCGACTTTAAGACCAATGACTTACAAGGCAGCTGTAGATCTTAGCCACTTTTTAAA
AGAAAAGGGGGGACTGGAAGGGCTAATTCACTCCCAACGAAGACAAGATCTGCTTTTTGCTTGTACTGGG
TCTCTCTGGTTAGACCAGATCTGAGCCTGGGAGCTCTCTGGCTAACTAGGGAACCCACTGCTTAAGCCTC
AATAAAGCTTGCCTTGAGTGCTTCAAGTAGTGTGTGCCCGTCTGTTGTGTGACTCTGGTAACTAGAGATC
CCTCAGACCCTTTTAGTCAGTGTGGAAAATCTCTAGCAGGGCCCGTTTAAACCCGCTGATCAGCCTCGAC
TGTGCCTTCTAGTTGCCAGCCATCTGTTGTTTGCCCCTCCCCCGTGCCTTCCTTGACCCTGGAAGGTGCC
ACTCCCACTGTCCTTTCCTAATAAAATGAGGAAATTGCATCGCATTGTCTGAGTAGGTGTCATTCTATTC
TGGGGGGTGGGGTGGGGCAGGACAGCAAGGGGGAGGATTGGGAAGACAATAGCAGGCATGCTGGGGATGC
GGTGGGCTCTATGGCTTCTGAGGCGGAAAGAACCAGCTGGGGCTCTAGGGGGTATCCCC
[124 nt withheld, positions 9300-9423]
C
[91 nt withheld, positions 9425-9515]
A
[49 nt withheld, positions 9517-9565]
CCTTTGACGTTGGAGTCCACGTTCTTT
[37 nt withheld, positions 9593-9629]
ACCCTATCTCGGTCTATTCTTTTGATTTATAAGGGATTTTGCCGATTTCGGCCTATTGGTTAAAAAATGA
GCTGATTTAACAAAAATTTAACGCGAATTAATTCTGTGGAATGTGTGTCAGTTAGGGTGTGGAAAGTCCC
CAGGCTCCCCAGCAGGCAGAAGTATGCAAAGCATGCATCTCAATTAGTCAGCAACCAGGTGTGGAAAGTC
CCCAGGCTCCCCAGCAGGCAGAAGTATGCAAAGCATGCATCTCAATTAGTCAGCAACCATAGTCCCGCCC
CTAACTCCGCCCATCCCGCCCCTAACTCCGCCCAGTTCCGCCCATTCTCCGCCCCATGGCTGACTAATTT
TTTTTATTTATGCAGAGGCCGAGGCCGCCTCTGCCTCTGAGCTATTCCAGAAGTAGTGAGGAGGCTTTTT
TGGAGGCCTAGGCTTTTGCAAAAAGCTCCCGGGAGCTTGTATATCCATTTTCGGATCTGATCAGCACGTG
TTGACAATTAATCATCGGCATAGTATATCGGCATAGTATAATACGACAAGGTGAGGAACTAAACCATGGC
CAAGTTGACCAGTGCCGTTCCGGTGCTCACCGCGCGCGACGTCGCCGGAGCGGTCGAGTTCTGGACCGAC
CGGCTCGGGTTCTCCCGGGACTTCGTGGAGGACGACTTCGCCGGTGTGGTCCGGGACGACGTGACCCTGT
TCATCAGCGCGGTCCAGGACCAGGTGGTGCCGGACAACACCCTGGCCTGGGTGTGGGTGCGCGGCCTGGA
CGAGCTGTACGCCGAGTGGTCGGAGGTCGTGTCCACGAACTTCCGGGACGCCTCCGGGCCGGCCATGACC
GAGATCGGCGAGCAGCCGTGGGGGCGGGAGTTCGCCCTGCGCGACCCGGCCGGCAACTGCGTGCACTTCG
TGGCCGAGGAGCAGGACTGACACGTGCTACGAGATTTCGATTCCACCGCCGCCTTCTATGAAAGGTTGGG
CTTCGGAATCGTTTTCCGGGACGCCGGCTGGATGATCCTCCAGCGCGGGGATCTCATGCTGGAGTTCTTC
GCCCACCCCAACTTGTTTATTGCAGCTTATAATGGTTACAAATAAAGCAATAGCATCACAAATTTCACAA
ATAAAGCATTTTTTTCACTGCATTCTAGTTGTGGTTTGTCCAAACTCATCAATGTATCTTATCATGTCTG
TATACCGTCGACCTCTAGCTAGAGCTTGGCGTAATCATGGTCATAGCTGTTTCCTGTGTGAAATTGTTAT
CCGCTCACAATTCCACACAACATACGAGCCGGAAGCATAAAGTGTAAAGCCTGGGGTGCCTAATGAGTGA
GCTAACTCACATTAATTGCGTTGCGCTCACTGCCCGCTTTCCAGTCGGGAAACCTGTCGTGCCAGCTGCA
TTAATGAATCGGCCAACGCGCGGGGAGAGGCGGTTTGCGTATTGGGCGCTCTTCCGCTTCCTCGCTCACT
GACTCGCTGCGCTCGGTCGTTCGGCTGCGGCGAGCGGTATCAGCTCACTCAAAGGCGGTAATACGGTTAT
CCACAGAATCAGGGGATAACGCAGGAAAGAACATGTGAGCAAAAGGCCAGCAAAAGGCCAGGAACCGTAA
AAAGGCCGCGTTGCTGGCGTTTTTCCATAGGCTCCGCCCCCCTGACGAGCATCACAAAAATCGACGCTCA
AGTCAGAGGTGGCGAAACCCGACAGGACTATAAAGATACCAGGCGTTTCCCCCTGGAAGCTCCCTCGTGC
GCTCTCCTGTTCCGACCCTGCCGCTTACCGGATACCTGTCCGCCTTTCTCCCTTCGGGAAGCGTGGCGCT
TTCTCATAGCTCACGCTGTAGGTATCTCAGTTCGGTGTAGGTCGTTCGCTCCAAGCTGGGCTGTGTGCAC
GAACCCCCCGTTCAGCCCGACCGCTGCGCCTTATCCGGTAACTATCGTCTTGAGTCCAACCCGGTAAGAC
ACGACTTATCGCCACTGGCAGCAGCCACTGGTAACAGGATTAGCAGAGCGAGGTATGTAGGCGGTGCTAC
AGAGTTCTTGAAGTGGTGGCCTAACTACGGCTACACTAGAAGAACAGTATTTGGTATCTGCGCTCTGCTG
AAGCCAGTTACCTTCGGAAAAAGAGTTGGTAGCTCTTGATCCGGCAAACAAACCACCGCTGGTAGCGGTG
GTTTTTTTGTTTGCAAGCAGCAGATTACGCGCAGAAAAAAAGGATCTCAAGAAGATCCTTTGATCTTTTC
TACGGGGTCTGACGCTCAGTGGAACGAAAACTCACGTTAAGGGATTTTGGTCATGAGATTATCAAAAAGG
ATCTTCACCTAGATCCTTTTAAATTAAAAATGAAGTTTTAAATCAATCTAAAGTATATATGAGTAAACTT
GGTCTGACAGTTACCAATGCTTAATCAGTGAGGCACCTATCTCAGCGATCTGTCTATTTCGTTCATCCAT
AGTTGCCTGACTCCCCGTCGTGTAGATAACTACGATACGGGAGGGCTTACCATCTGGCCCCAGTGCTGCA
ATGATACCGCGAGACCCACGCTCACCGGCTCCAGATTTATCAGCAATAAACCAGCCAGCCGGAAGGGCCG
AGCGCAGAAGTGGTCCTGCAACTTTATCCGCCTCCATCCAGTCTATTAATTGTTGCCGGGAAGCTAGAGT
AAGTAGTTCGCCAGTTAATAGTTTGCGCAACGTTGTTGCCATTGCTACAGGCATCGTGGTGTCACGCTCG
TCGTTTGGTATGGCTTCATTCAGCTCCGGTTCCCAACGATCAAGGCGAGTTACATGATCCCCCATGTTGT
GCAAAAAAGCGGTTAGCTCCTTCGGTCCTCCGATCGTTGTCAGAAGTAAGTTGGCCGCAGTGTTATCACT
CATGGTTATGGCAGCACTGCATAATTCTCTTACTGTCATGCCATCCGTAAGATGCTTTTCTGTGACTGGT
GAGTACTCAACCAAGTCATTCTGAGAATAGTGTATGCGGCGACCGAGTTGCTCTTGCCCGGCGTCAATAC
GGGATAATACCGCGCCACATAGCAGAACTTTAAAAGTGCTCATCATTGGAAAACGTTCTTCGGGGCGAAA
ACTCTCAAGGATCTTACCGCTGTTGAGATCCAGTTCGATGTAACCCACTCGTGCACCCAACTGATCTTCA
GCATCTTTTACTTTCACCAGCGTTTCTGGGTGAGCAAAAACAGGAAGGCAAAATGCCGCAAAAAAGGGAA
TAAGGGCGACACGGAAATGTTGAATACTCATACTCTTCCTTTTTCAATATTATTGAAGCATTTATCAGGG
TTATTGTCTCATGAGCGGATACATATTTGAATGTATTTAGAAAAATAAACAAATAGGGGTTCCGCGCACA
TTTCCCCGAAAAGTGCCACCTGAC
